>Addgene plasmid #148698 | pnYC-NpGstar_AF | depositor full sequence | sequence record 291146 | Full Sequence
GGTATGGCAATGAAAGACGGTGAGCTGGTGATATGGGATAGTGTTCACCCTTGTTACACCGTTTTCCATG
AGCAAACTGAAACGTTTTCATCGCTCTGGAGTGAATACCACGACGATTTCCGGCAGTTTCTACACATATA
TTCGCAAGATGTGGCGTGTTACGGTGAAAACCTGGCCTATTTCCCTAAAGGGTTTATTGAGAATATGTTT
TTCGTCTCAGCCAATCCCTGGGTGAGTTTCACCAGTTTTGATTTAAACGTGGCCAATATGGACAACTTCT
TCGCCCCCGTTTTCACCATGGGCAAATATTATACGCAAGGCGACAAGGTGCTGATGCCGCTGGCGATTCA
GGTTCATCATGCCGTCTGTGATGGCTTCCATGTCGGCAGAATGCTTAATGAATTACAACAGTACTGCGAT
GAGTGGCAGGGCGGGGCGTAATTTTTTTAAGGCAGTTATTGGTGCCCTTAAACGCCTGGTGCTACGCCTG
AATAAGTGATAATAAGCGGATGAATGGCAGAAATTCGAAAGCAAATTCGACCCGGTCGTCGGTTCAGGGC
AGGGTCGTTAAATAGCCGCTTATGTCTATTGCTGGTTTACCGGTTTATTGACTACCGGAAGCAGTGTGAC
CGTGTGCTTCTCAAATGCCTGAGGCCAGTTTGCTCAGGCTCTCCCCGTGGAGGTAATAATTGACGATATG
ATCATTTATTCTGCCTCCCAGAGCCTGATAAAAACGGTTAGCGCTTCGTTAATACAGATGTAGGTGTTCC
ACAGGGTAGCCAGCAGCATCCTGCGATGCAGATCCGGAACATAATGGTGCAGGGCGCTTGTTTCGGCGTG
GGTATGGTGGCAGGCCCCGTGGCCGGGGGACTGTTGGGCGCTGCCGGCACCTGTCCTACGAGTTGCATGA
TAAAGAAGACAGTCATAAGTGCGGCGACGATAGTCATGCCCCGCGCCCACCGGAAGGAGCTACCGGACAG
CGGTGCGGACTGTTGTAACTCAGAATAAGAAATGAGGCCGCTCATGGCGTTGACTCTCAGTCATAGTATC
GTGGTATCACCGGTTGGTTCCACTCTCTGTTGCGGGCAACTTCAGCAGCACGTAGGGGACTTCCGCGTTT
CCAGACTTTACGAAACACGGAAACCGAAGACCATTCATGTTGTTGCTCAGGTCGCAGACGTTTTGCAGCA
GCAGTCGCTTCACGTTCGCTCGCGTATCGGTGATTCATTCTGCTAACCAGTAAGGCAACCCCGCCAGCCT
AGCCGGGTCCTCAACGACAGGAGCACGATCATGCGCACCCGTGGCCAGGACCCAACGCTGCCCGAGATGC
GCCGCGTGCGGCTGCTGGAGATGGCGGACGCGATGGATATGTTCTGCCAAGGGTTGGTTTGCGCATTCAC
AGTTCTCCGCAAGAATTGATTGGCTCCAATTCTTGGAGTGGTGAATCCGTTAGCGAGGTGCCGCCGGCTT
CCATTCAGGTCGAGGTGGCCCGGCTCCATGCACCGCGACGCAACGCGGGGAGGCAGACAAGGTATAGGGC
GGCGCCTACAATCCATGCCAACCCGTTCCATGTGCTCGCCGAGGCGGCATAAATCGCCGTGACGATCAGC
GGTCCAGTGATCGAAGTTAGGCTGGTAAGAGCCGCGAGCGATCCTTGAAGCTGTCCCTGATGGTCGTCAT
CTACCTGCCTGGACAGCATGGCCTGCAACGCGGGCATCCCGATGCCGCCGGAAGCGAGAAGAATCATAAT
GGGGAAGGCCATCCAGCCTCGCGTCGCGAACGCCAGCAAGACGTAGCCCAGCGCGTCGGCCGCCATGCCG
GCGATAATGGCCTGCTTCTCGCCGAAACGTTTGGTGGCGGGACCAGTGACGAAGGCTTGAGCGAGGGCGT
GCAAGATTCCGAATACCGCAAGCGACAGGCCGATCATCGTCGCGCTCCAGCGAAAGCGGTCCTCGCCGAA
AATGACCCAGAGCGCTGCCGGCACCTGTCCTACGAGTTGCATGATAAAGAAGACAGTCATAAGTGCGGCG
ACGATAGTCATGCCCCGCGCCCACCGGAAGGAGCTGACTGGGTTGAAGGCTCTCAAGGGCATCGGTCGAC
GCTCTCCCTTATGCGACTCCTGCATTAGGAAGCAGCCCAGTAGTAGGTTGAGGCCGTTGAGCACCGCCGC
CGCAAGGAATGGTGCATGCAAGGAGATGGCGCCCAACAGTCCCCCGGCCACGGGGCCTGCCACCATACCC
ACGCCGAAACAAGCGCTCATGAGCCCGAAGTGGCGAGCCCGATCTTCCCCATCGGTGATGTCGGCGATAT
AGGCGCCAGCAACCGCACCTGTGGCGCCGGTGATGCCGGCCACGATGCGTCCGGCGTAGAGGATCAGACT
AAGATCTCGATCCCGCGAAATTAATACGACTCACTATAGGGGAATTGTGAGCGGATAACAATTCCCCACT
AGTAATAATTTTGTTTAACTTTAAGAAGGAGATATACCATGGGCATGTCCCCTATACTAGGTTATTGGAA
AATTAAGGGCCTTGTGCAACCCACTCGACTTCTTTTGGAATATCTTGAAGAAAAATATGAAGAGCATTTG
TATGAGCGCGATGAAGGTGATAAATGGCGAAACAAAAAGTTTGAATTGGGTTTGGAGTTTCCCAATCTTC
CTTATTATATTGATGGTGATGTTAAATTAACACAGTCTATGGCCATCATACGTTATATAGCTGACAAGCA
CAACATGTTGGGTGGTTGTCCAAAAGAGCGTGCAGAGATTTCAATGCTTGAAGGAGCGGTTTTGGATATT
AGATACGGTGTTTCGAGAATTGCATATAGTAAAGACTTTGAAACTCTCAAAGTTGATTTTCTTAGCAAGC
TACCTGAAATGCTGAAAATGTTCGAAGATCGTTTATGTCATAAAACATATTTAAATGGTGATCATGTAAC
CCATCCTGACTTCATGTTGTATGACGCTCTTGATGTTGTTTTATACATGGACCCAATGTGCCTGGATGCG
TTCCCAAAATTAGTTTGTTTTAAAAAACGTATTGAAGCTATCCCACAAATTGATAAGTACTTGAAATCCA
GCAAGTATATAGCATGGCCTTTGCAGGGCTGGCAAGCCACGTTTGGTGGTGGCGACCATCCGCCAAAATC
GGATGGTACCGGCAGCGGCCTGGAAGTTCTGTTCCAGGGGCCCCATATGCTCGAGCTTAAGCAATTGGGA
TCCTAATAGTCTAGAGCTAGCCCTAGGAGATCCGGCTGCTAACAAAGCCCGAAAGGAAGCTGAGTTGGCT
GCTGCCACCGCTGAGCAATAACTAGCATAACCCCTTGGGGCCTCTAAACGGGTCTTGAGGGGTTTTTTGC
TGAAAGGAGGAACTATATCCGGATATCCCGCAAGAGGCCCGGCAGTACCGGCATAACCAAGCCTATGCCT
ACAGCATCCAGGGTGACGGTGCCGAGGATGACGATGAGCGCATTGTTAGATTTCATACACGGTGCCTGAC
TGCGTTAGCAATTTAACTGTGATAAACTACCGCATTAAAGCTTATCGATGATAAGCTGTCAAACATGAGA
ATTACAACTTATATCGTATGGGGCTGACTTCAGGTGCTACATTTGAAGAGATAAATTGCACTGAAATCAA
GAAATATTTTATCTGATTAATAAGATGATCTTCTTGAGATCGTTTTGGTCTGCGCGTAATCTCTTGCTCT
GAAAACGAAAAAACCGCCTTGCAGGGCGGTTTTTCGAAGGTTCTCTGAGCTACCAACTCTTTGAACCGAG
GTAACTGGCTTGGAGGAGCGCAGTCACCAAAACTTGTCCTTTCAGTTTAGCCTTAACCGGCGCATGACTT
CAAGACTAACTCCTCTAAATCAATTACCAGTGGCTGCTGCCAGTGGTGCTTTTGCATGTCTTTCCGGGTT
GGACTCAAGACGATAGTTACCGGATAAGGCGCAGCGGTCGGACTGAACGGGGGGTTCGTGCATACAGTCC
AGCTTGGAGCGAACTGCCTACCCGGAACTGAGTGTCAGGCGTGGAATGAGACAAACGCGGCCATAACAGC
GGAATGACACCGGTAAACCGAAAGGCAGGAACAGGAGAGCGCACGAGGGAGCCGCCAGGGGGAAACGCCT
GGTATCTTTATAGTCCTGTCGGGTTTCGCCACCACTGATTTGAGCGTCAGATTTCGTGATGCTTGTCAGG
GGGGCGGAGCCTATGGAAAAACGGCTTTGCCGCGGCCCTCTCACTTCCCTGTTAAGTATCTTCCTGGCAT
CTTCCAGGAAATCTCCGCCCCGTTCGTAAGCCATTTCCGCTCGCCGCAGTCGAACGACCGAGCGTAGCGA
GTCAGTGAGCGAGGAAGCGGAATATATCCTGTATCACATATTCTGCTGACGCACCGGTGCAGCCTTTTTT
CTCCTGCCACATGAAGCACTTCACTGACACCCTCATCAGTGCCAACATAGTAAGCCAGTATACACTCCCC
TAGCGCTGATGTCCGGCGGTGCTTTTGCCGTTACGCACCACCCCGTCAGTAGCTGAACAGGAGGGACAGC
TGATAGAAACAGAAGCCACTGGAGCACCTCAAAAACACCATCATACACTAAATCAGTAAGTTGGCAGCAT
CACCCGACGCACTTTGCGCCGAATAAATACCTGTGACGGAAGATCACTTCGCAGAATAAATAAATCCTGG
TGTCCCTGTTGATACCGGGAAGCCCTGGGCCAACTTTTGGCGAAAATGAGACGTTGATCGGCACGTAAGA
GGTTCCAACTTTCACCATAATGAAATAAGATCACTACCGGGCGTATTTTTTGAGTTATCGAGATTTTCAG
GAGCTAAGGAAGCTAAAATGGAGAAAAAAATCACTGGATATACCACCGTTGATATATCCCAATGGCATCG
TAAAGAACATTTTGAGGCATTTCAGTCAGTTGCTCAATGTACCTATAACCAGACCGTTCAGCTGGATATT
ACGGCCTTTTTAAAGACCGTAAAGAAAAATAAGCACAAGTTTTATCCGGCCTTTATTCACATTCTTGCCC
GCCTGATGAATGCTCATCCGGAATTC
Features (pLannotate 1.2.2; 17 found; start..end, strand, type, name):
    739..834     -  CDS            resD (fragment): REDF_ECOLI - Also known as D. Protein inferred from homology: Swiss-Prot protein existence level 3. Acts as a repressor of transcription and as a site-specific resolvase that cleaves at the RfsF site. From Escherichia coli (strain K12).
    824..881     +  CDS            TcR (fragment): tetracycline efflux protein; tet; confers resistance to tetracycline
    878..971     -  CDS            TcR (fragment): tetracycline efflux protein; tet; confers resistance to tetracycline
   1475..2375    -  CDS            TcR (fragment): tetracycline efflux protein; tet; confers resistance to tetracycline
   2402..2420    +  promoter       T7 promoter: promoter for bacteriophage T7 RNA polymerase
   2421..2445    +  protein_bind   lac operator: The lac repressor binds to the lac operator to inhibit transcription in E. coli. This inhibition can be relieved by adding lactose or isopropyl-β-D-thiogalactopyranoside (IPTG). lac repressor encoded by lacI
   2460..2482    +  RBS            RBS: efficient ribosome binding site from bacteriophage T7 gene 10 (Olins and Rangwala, 1989)
   2495..3148    +  CDS            GST26_SCHJA: Experimental evidence at protein level: Swiss-Prot protein existence level 1. GST isoenzymes appear to play a central role in the parasite detoxification system. Other functions are also suspected including a role in increasing the solubility of haematin in the parasite gut. From Schistosoma japonicum (Blood fluke).
   3255..3304    +  CDS            SET1 (fragment): solubility-enhancement tag derived from T7 phage gene 10B
   3312..3359    +  terminator     T7 terminator: transcription terminator for bacteriophage T7 RNA polymerase
   3382..3486    -  CDS            TcR (fragment): tetracycline efflux protein; tet; confers resistance to tetracycline
   3534..3562    -  promoter       tet promoter: E. coli promoter for tetracycline efflux protein gene
   3674..4219    +  rep_origin     p15A ori: Plasmids containing the medium-copy-number p15A origin of replication can be propagated in E. coli cells that contain a second plasmid with the ColE1 origin.
   4307..4362    +  rep_origin     RSF ori (fragment): Plasmids containing the RSF 1030 origin of replication can be propagated in E. coli cells that contain additional plasmids with compatible origins.
   4481..4624    -  mobile_element IS1 (fragment): prokaryotic transposable element IS1
   4745..4847    +  promoter       cat promoter: promoter of the E. coli cat gene encoding chloramphenicol acetyltransferase
   4848..441     +  CDS            CmR (across the origin): chloramphenicol acetyltransferase; cat; confers resistance to chloramphenicol
