[The description below was written by a language model from this plasmid's Addgene catalogue record and pLannotate feature annotations shown in this document.]
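Description:
pnYC-NpGstar_AF is an empty bacterial expression backbone of about 5.1 kb, built on the pnYC vector and intended for T7-driven production of GST fusion proteins in E. coli. It replicates from a p15A origin, catalogued as low copy, and is selected with chloramphenicol through a cat promoter–driven chloramphenicol acetyltransferase gene that spans the sequence origin. Because p15A is compatible with ColE1-type origins, a plasmid of this kind can be maintained alongside a second expression vector in the same cell. This fits the associated publication's theme of assembling multiprotein complexes by co-expression.

The expression cassette consists of a T7 promoter followed directly by a lac operator, giving IPTG-inducible transcription in hosts that supply T7 RNA polymerase and lac repressor, although no lacI gene is annotated on the plasmid itself. A T7 gene 10 ribosome binding site then leads into the Schistosoma japonicum glutathione S-transferase coding sequence, and the unit ends at a T7 terminator. The depositor notes that this GST carries mutations that give better expression than the normal GST, but the record does not say which residues are changed. No insert is present. The gap between GST and the terminator presumably holds the cloning region, though neither cloning sites nor any protease cleavage site are annotated. The short match to a T7 gene 10B-derived solubility tag there is only a fragment.

The cassette interrupts a tetracycline resistance gene, which survives only as scattered fragments along with the tet promoter. Small resD, RSF origin and IS1 fragments are also detected and appear to be nonfunctional backbone remnants.
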