Addgene plasmid #148698: pnYC-NpGstar_AF
Purpose: (Empty Backbone) Bacterial Expression vector
Depositing lab: Elisa Izaurralde. Depositing organization: Max Planck Institute for Developmental Biology. Publication: Deciphering correct strategies for multiprotein complex assembly by co-expression: application to complexes as large as the histone octamer. Diebold ML, Fribourg S, Koch M, Metzger T, Romier C. J Struct Biol. 2011 Aug;175(2):178-88. doi: 10.1016/j.jsb.2011.02.001. Epub 2011 Feb 12. PubMed 21320604.
Backbone
  Vector backbone: pnYC
  Vector type: Bacterial Expression
Growth in bacteria
  Bacterial resistance: Chloramphenicol, 25 μg/mL
  Growth temperature: 37°C
  Growth strain: DH5alpha
  Copy number: Low Copy
Gene/Insert
  Gene/Insert name: None
Terms and licenses: Academic/Nonprofit Terms; Industry Terms: Not Available to Industry
Depositor comments: Mutations in the GST give a better expression that the normal GST Plasmids from this collection were made available to the research community and donated after the lab closed. Please note that the sequence provided by the depositing laboratory may be theoretical/predicted or based on Sanger sequencing results. There may be discrepancies between sequencing results obtained by Addgene and the depositor sequence. If an Addgene verified sequence is not available, please contact before placing your order to request that our lab fully sequence the plasmid.
How to cite: pnYC-NpGstar_AF was a gift from Elisa Izaurralde (Addgene plasmid # 148698 ; http://n2t.net/addgene:148698 ; RRID:Addgene_148698)
